>Addgene plasmid #31850 | pSicoR-Ef1a-mCh-Puro-Luci | depositor full sequence | sequence record 35882 | pSicoR-Ef1a-mCh-Puro-Luci sequence 8181 bps
GCTTAAGCGGTCGACGGATCGGGAGATCTCCCGATCCCCTATGGTGCACTCTCAGTACAATCTGCTCTGA
TGCCGCATAGTTAAGCCAGTATCTGCTCCCTGCTTGTGTGTTGGAGGTCGCTGAGTAGTGCGCGAGCAAA
ATTTAAGCTACAACAAGGCAAGGCTTGACCGACAATTGCATGAAGAATCTGCTTAGGGTTAGGCGTTTTG
CGCTGCTTCGCGATGTACGGGCCAGATATACGCGTTGACATTGATTATTGACTAGTTATTAATAGTAATC
AATTACGGGGTCATTAGTTCATAGCCCATATATGGAGTTCCGCGTTACATAACTTACGGTAAATGGCCCG
CCTGGCTGACCGCCCAACGACCCCCGCCCATTGACGTCAATAATGACGTATGTTCCCATAGTAACGCCAA
TAGGGACTTTCCATTGACGTCAATGGGTGGAGTATTTACGGTAAACTGCCCACTTGGCAGTACATCAAGT
GTATCATATGCCAAGTACGCCCCCTATTGACGTCAATGACGGTAAATGGCCCGCCTGGCATTATGCCCAG
TACATGACCTTATGGGACTTTCCTACTTGGCAGTACATCTACGTATTAGTCATCGCTATTACCATGGTGA
TGCGGTTTTGGCAGTACATCAATGGGCGTGGATAGCGGTTTGACTCACGGGGATTTCCAAGTCTCCACCC
CATTGACGTCAATGGGAGTTTGTTTTGGCACCAAAATCAACGGGACTTTCCAAAATGTCGTAACAACTCC
GCCCCATTGACGCAAATGGGCGGTAGGCGTGTACGGTGGGAGGTCTATATAAGCAGCGCGTTTTGCCTGT
ACTGGGTCTCTCTGGTTAGACCAGATCTGAGCCTGGGAGCTCTCTGGCTAACTAGGGAACCCACTGCTTA
AGCCTCAATAAAGCTTGCCTTGAGTGCTTCAAGTAGTGTGTGCCCGTCTGTTGTGTGACTCTGGTAACTA
GAGATCCCTCAGACCCTTTTAGTCAGTGTGGAAAATCTCTAGCAGTGGCGCCCGAACAGGGACTTGAAAG
CGAAAGGGAAACCAGAGGAGCTCTCTCGACGCAGGACTCGGCTTGCTGAAGCGCGCACGGCAAGAGGCGA
GGGGCGGCGACTGGTGAGTACGCCAAAAATTTTGACTAGCGGAGGCTAGAAGGAGAGAGATGGGTGCGAG
AGCGTCAGTATTAAGCGGGGGAGAATTAGATCGCGATGGGAAAAAATTCGGTTAAGGCCAGGGGGAAAGA
AAAAATATAAATTAAAACATATAGTATGGGCAAGCAGGGAGCTAGAACGATTCGCAGTTAATCCTGGCCT
GTTAGAAACATCAGAAGGCTGTAGACAAATACTGGGACAGCTACAACCATCCCTTCAGACAGGATCAGAA
GAACTTAGATCATTATATAATACAGTAGCAACCCTCTATTGTGTGCATCAAAGGATAGAGATAAAAGACA
CCAAGGAAGCTTTAGACAAGATAGAGGAAGAGCAAAACAAAAGTAAGACCACCGCACAGCAAGCGGCCGG
CCGCGCTGATCTTCAGACCTGGAGGAGGAGATATGAGGGACAATTGGAGAAGTGAATTATATAAATATAA
AGTAGTAAAAATTGAACCATTAGGAGTAGCACCCACCAAGGCAAAGAGAAGAGTGGTGCAGAGAGAAAAA
AGAGCAGTGGGAATAGGAGCTTTGTTCCTTGGGTTCTTGGGAGCAGCAGGAAGCACTATGGGCGCAGCGT
CAATGACGCTGACGGTACAGGCCAGACAATTATTGTCTGGTATAGTGCAGCAGCAGAACAATTTGCTGAG
GGCTATTGAGGCGCAACAGCATCTGTTGCAACTCACAGTCTGGGGCATCAAGCAGCTCCAGGCAAGAATC
CTGGCTGTGGAAAGATACCTAAAGGATCAACAGCTCCTGGGGATTTGGGGTTGCTCTGGAAAACTCATTT
GCACCACTGCTGTGCCTTGGAATGCTAGTTGGAGTAATAAATCTCTGGAACAGATTTGGAATCACACGAC
CTGGATGGAGTGGGACAGAGAAATTAACAATTACACAAGCTTAATACACTCCTTAATTGAAGAATCGCAA
AACCAGCAAGAAAAGAATGAACAAGAATTATTGGAATTAGATAAATGGGCAAGTTTGTGGAATTGGTTTA
ACATAACAAATTGGCTGTGGTATATAAAATTATTCATAATGATAGTAGGAGGCTTGGTAGGTTTAAGAAT
AGTTTTTGCTGTACTTTCTATAGTGAATAGAGTTAGGCAGGGATATTCACCATTATCGTTTCAGACCCAC
CTCCCAACCCCGAGGGGACCCGACAGGCCCGAAGGAATAGAAGAAGAAGGTGGAGAGAGAGACAGAGACA
GATCCATTCGATTAGTGAACGGATCGGCACTGCGTGCGCCAATTCTGCAGACAAATGGCAGTATTCATCC
ACAATTTTAAAAGAAAAGGGGGGATTGGGGGGTACAGTGCAGGGGAAAGAATAGTAGACATAATAGCAAC
AGACATACAAACTAAAGAATTACAAAAACAAATTACAAAAATTCAAAATTTTCGGGTTTATTACAGGGAC
AGCAGAGATCCAGTTTGGTTAGTACCGGGCCCGCTCTAGAGATCCGACGCGCCATCTCTAGGCCCGCGCC
GGCCCCCTCGCACAGACTTGTGGGAGAAGCTCGGCTACTCCCCTGCCCCGGTTAATTTGCATATAATATT
TCCTAGTAACTATAGAGGCTTAATGTGCGATAAAAGACAGATAATCTGTTCTTTTTAATACTAGCTACAT
TTTACATGATAGGCTTGGATTTCTATAACTTCGTATAGCATACATTATACGAAGTTATACATGTCACAAA
AGGAAACTCACCCTAACTGTAAAGTAATTGTGTGTTTTGAGACTATAAATATCCCTTGGAGAAAAGCCTT
GTTTCTTACGCTGAGTACTTCGATTCAAGAGATCGAAGTACTCAGCGTAAGTTTTTTCTCGAGTACTAGG
ATCCATTAGGCGGCCGCGGATCTGCGATCGCTCCGGTGCCCGTCAGTGGGCAGAGCGCACATCGCCCACA
GTCCCCGAGAAGTTGGGGGGAGGGGTCGGCAATTGAACCGGTGCCTAGAGAAGGTGGCGCGGGGTAAACT
GGGAAAGTGATGTCGTGTACTGGCTCCGCCTTTTTCCCGAGGGTGGGGGAGAACCGTATATAAGTGCAGT
AGTCGCCGTGAACGTTCTTTTTCGCAACGGGTTTGCCGCCAGAACACAGCTGAAGCTTCGAGGGGCTCGC
ATCTCTCCTTCACGCGCCCGCCGCCCTACCTGAGGCCGCCATCCACGCCGGTTGAGTCGCGTTCTGCCGC
CTCCCGCCTGTGGTGCCTCCTGAACTGCGTCCGCCGTCTAGGTAAGTTTAAAGCTCAGGTCGAGACCGGG
CCTTTGTCCGGCGCTCCCTTGGAGCCTACCTAGACTCAGCCGGCTCTCCACGCTTTGCCTGACCCTGCTT
GCTCAACTCTACGTCTTTGTTTCGTTTTCTGTTCTGCGCCGTTACAGATCCAAGCTGTGACCGGCGCCTA
CGCTAGCGCTACCGGTCGCCACCATGGTGAGCAAGGGCGAGGAGGATAACATGGCCATCATCAAGGAGTT
CATGCGCTTCAAGGTGCACATGGAGGGCTCCGTGAACGGCCACGAGTTCGAGATCGAGGGCGAGGGCGAG
GGCCGCCCCTACGAGGGCACCCAGACCGCCAAGCTGAAGGTGACCAAGGGTGGCCCCCTGCCCTTCGCCT
GGGACATCCTGTCCCCTCAGTTCATGTACGGCTCCAAGGCCTACGTGAAGCACCCCGCCGACATCCCCGA
CTACTTGAAGCTGTCCTTCCCCGAGGGCTTCAAGTGGGAGCGCGTGATGAACTTCGAGGACGGCGGCGTG
GTGACCGTGACCCAGGACTCCTCCCTGCAGGACGGCGAGTTCATCTACAAGGTGAAGCTGCGCGGCACCA
ACTTCCCCTCCGACGGCCCCGTAATGCAGAAGAAGACCATGGGCTGGGAGGCCTCCTCCGAGCGGATGTA
CCCCGAGGACGGCGCCCTGAAGGGCGAGATCAAGCAGAGGCTGAAGCTGAAGGACGGCGGCCACTACGAC
GCTGAGGTCAAGACCACCTACAAGGCCAAGAAGCCCGTGCAGCTGCCCGGCGCCTACAACGTCAACATCA
AGTTGGACATCACCTCCCACAACGAGGACTACACCATCGTGGAACAGTACGAACGCGCCGAGGGCCGCCA
CTCCACCGGCGGCATGGACGAGCTGTACAAGCCCCGGGAGGGCAGAGGAAGTCTTCTAACATGCGGTGAC
GTGGAGGAGAATCCCGGCCCTCGAACCGAGTACAAGCCCACGGTGCGCCTCGCCACCCGCGACGACGTCC
CCAGGGCCGTACGCACCCTCGCCGCCGCGTTCGCCGACTACCCCGCCACGCGCCACACCGTCGATCCGGA
CCGCCACATCGAGCGGGTCACCGAGCTGCAAGAACTCTTCCTCACGCGCGTCGGGCTCGACATCGGCAAG
GTGTGGGTCGCGGACGACGGCGCCGCGGTGGCGGTCTGGACCACGCCGGAGAGCGTCGAAGCGGGGGCGG
TGTTCGCCGAGATCGGCCCGCGCATGGCCGAGTTGAGCGGTTCCCGGCTGGCCGCGCAGCAACAGATGGA
AGGCCTCCTGGCGCCGCACCGGCCCAAGGAGCCCGCGTGGTTCCTGGCCACCGTCGGCGTCTCGCCCGAC
CACCAGGGCAAGGGTCTGGGCAGCGCCGTCGTGCTCCCCGGAGTGGAGGCGGCCGAGCGCGCCGGGGTGC
CCGCCTTCCTGGAGACCTCCGCGCCCCGCAACCTCCCCTTCTACGAGCGGCTCGGCTTCACCGTCACCGC
CGACGTCGAGGTGCCCGAAGGACCGCGCACCTGGTGCATGACCCGCAAGCCCGGTGCCTAAGAATTCGTC
GAGGGACCTAATAACTTCGTATAGCATACATTATACGAAGTTATACATGTTTAAGGGTTCCGGTTCCACT
AGGTACAATTCGATATCAAGCTTATCGATAATCAACCTCTGGATTACAAAATTTGTGAAAGATTGACTGG
TATTCTTAACTATGTTGCTCCTTTTACGCTATGTGGATACGCTGCTTTAATGCCTTTGTATCATGCTATT
GCTTCCCGTATGGCTTTCATTTTCTCCTCCTTGTATAAATCCTGGTTGCTGTCTCTTTATGAGGAGTTGT
GGCCCGTTGTCAGGCAACGTGGCGTGGTGTGCACTGTGTTTGCTGACGCAACCCCCACTGGTTGGGGCAT
TGCCACCACCTGTCAGCTCCTTTCCGGGACTTTCGCTTTCCCCCTCCCTATTGCCACGGCGGAACTCATC
GCCGCCTGCCTTGCCCGCTGCTGGACAGGGGCTCGGCTGTTGGGCACTGACAATTCCGTGGTGTTGTCGG
GGAAATCATCGTCCTTTCCTTGGCTGCTCGCCTGTGTTGCCACCTGGATTCTGCGCGGGACGTCCTTCTG
CTACGTCCCTTCGGCCCTCAATCCAGCGGACCTTCCTTCCCGCGGCCTGCTGCCGGCTCTGCGGCCTCTT
CCGCGTCTTCGCCTTCGCCCTCAGACGAGTCGGATCTCCCTTTGGGCCGCCTCCCCGCATCGATACCGTC
GACCTCGATCGAGACCTAGAAAAACATGGAGCAATCACAAGTAGCAATACAGCAGCTACCAATGCTGATT
GTGCCTGGCTAGAAGCACAAGAGGAGGAGGAGGTGGGTTTTCCAGTCACACCTCAGGTACCTTTAAGACC
AATGACTTACAAGGCAGCTGTAGATCTTAGCCACTTTTTAAAAGAAAAGGGGGGACTGGAAGGGCTAATT
CACTCCCAACGAAGACAAGATATCCTTGATCTGTGGATCTACCACACACAAGGCTACTTCCCTGATTGGC
AGAACTACACACCAGGGCCAGGGATCAGATATCCACTGACCTTTGGATGGTGCTACAAGCTAGTACCAGT
TGAGCAAGAGAAGGTAGAAGAAGCCAATGAAGGAGAGAACACCCGCTTGTTACACCCTGTGAGCCTGCAT
GGGATGGATGACCCGGAGAGAGAAGTATTAGAGTGGAGGTTTGACAGCCGCCTAGCATTTCATCACATGG
CCCGAGAGCTGCATCCGGACTGTACTGGGTCTCTCTGGTTAGACCAGATCTGAGCCTGGGAGCTCTCTGG
CTAACTAGGGAACCCACTGCTTAAGCCTCAATAAAGCTTGCCTTGAGTGCTTCAAGTAGTGTGTGCCCGT
CTGTTGTGTGACTCTGGTAACTAGAGATCCCTCAGACCCTTTTAGTCAGTGTGGAAAATCTCTAGCAGCA
TGTGAGCAAAAGGCCAGCAAAAGGCCAGGAACCGTAAAAAGGCCGCGTTGCTGGCGTTTTTCCATAGGCT
CCGCCCCCCTGACGAGCATCACAAAAATCGACGCTCAAGTCAGAGGTGGCGAAACCCGACAGGACTATAA
AGATACCAGGCGTTTCCCCCTGGAAGCTCCCTCGTGCGCTCTCCTGTTCCGACCCTGCCGCTTACCGGAT
ACCTGTCCGCCTTTCTCCCTTCGGGAAGCGTGGCGCTTTCTCATAGCTCACGCTGTAGGTATCTCAGTTC
GGTGTAGGTCGTTCGCTCCAAGCTGGGCTGTGTGCACGAACCCCCCGTTCAGCCCGACCGCTGCGCCTTA
TCCGGTAACTATCGTCTTGAGTCCAACCCGGTAAGACACGACTTATCGCCACTGGCAGCAGCCACTGGTA
ACAGGATTAGCAGAGCGAGGTATGTAGGCGGTGCTACAGAGTTCTTGAAGTGGTGGCCTAACTACGGCTA
CACTAGAAGAACAGTATTTGGTATCTGCGCTCTGCTGAAGCCAGTTACCTTCGGAAAAAGAGTTGGTAGC
TCTTGATCCGGCAAACAAACCACCGCTGGTAGCGGTGGTTTTTTTGTTTGCAAGCAGCAGATTACGCGCA
GAAAAAAAGGATCTCAAGAAGATCCTTTGATCTTTTCTACGGGGTCTGACGCTCAGTGGAACGAAAACTC
ACGTTAAGGGATTTTGGTCATGAGATTATCAAAAAGGATCTTCACCTAGATCCTTTTAAATTAAAAATGA
AGTTTTAAATCAATCTAAAGTATATATGAGTAAACTTGGTCTGACAGTTACCAATGCTTAATCAGTGAGG
CACCTATCTCAGCGATCTGTCTATTTCGTTCATCCATAGTTGCCTGACTCCCCGTCGTGTAGATAACTAC
GATACGGGAGGGCTTACCATCTGGCCCCAGTGCTGCAATGATACCGCGAGACCCACGCTCACCGGCTCCA
GATTTATCAGCAATAAACCAGCCAGCCGGAAGGGCCGAGCGCAGAAGTGGTCCTGCAACTTTATCCGCCT
CCATCCAGTCTATTAATTGTTGCCGGGAAGCTAGAGTAAGTAGTTCGCCAGTTAATAGTTTGCGCAACGT
TGTTGCCATTGCTACAGGCATCGTGGTGTCACGCTCGTCGTTTGGTATGGCTTCATTCAGCTCCGGTTCC
CAACGATCAAGGCGAGTTACATGATCCCCCATGTTGTGCAAAAAAGCGGTTAGCTCCTTCGGTCCTCCGA
TCGTTGTCAGAAGTAAGTTGGCCGCAGTGTTATCACTCATGGTTATGGCAGCACTGCATAATTCTCTTAC
TGTCATGCCATCCGTAAGATGCTTTTCTGTGACTGGTGAGTACTCAACCAAGTCATTCTGAGAATAGTGT
ATGCGGCGACCGAGTTGCTCTTGCCCGGCGTCAATACGGGATAATACCGCGCCACATAGCAGAACTTTAA
AAGTGCTCATCATTGGAAAACGTTCTTCGGGGCGAAAACTCTCAAGGATCTTACCGCTGTTGAGATCCAG
TTCGATGTAACCCACTCGTGCACCCAACTGATCTTCAGCATCTTTTACTTTCACCAGCGTTTCTGGGTGA
GCAAAAACAGGAAGGCAAAATGCCGCAAAAAAGGGAATAAGGGCGACACGGAAATGTTGAATACTCATAC
TCTTCCTTTTTCAATATTATTGAAGCATTTATCAGGGTTATTGTCTCATGAGCGGATACATATTTGAATG
TATTTAGAAAAATAAACAAATAGGGGTTCCGCGCACATTTCCCCGAAAAGTGCCACCTGAC
Features (pLannotate 1.2.2; 25 found; start..end, strand, type, name):
     40..92      -  misc_feature   bom (fragment): basis of mobility region from pBR322
    247..626     +  enhancer       CMV enhancer: human cytomegalovirus immediate early enhancer
    627..826     +  promoter       CMV promoter: human cytomegalovirus (CMV) immediate early promoter
    844..1024    +  LTR            5' LTR (truncated): truncated 5' long terminal repeat (LTR) from HIV-1
   1071..1196    +  misc_feature   HIV-1 Ψ: packaging signal of human immunodeficiency virus type 1
   1180..1518    +  CDS            HIV-1 gag (fragment): gag protein from human immunodeficiency virus 1; gag
   1695..1928    +  misc_feature   RRE: The Rev response element (RRE) of HIV-1 allows for Rev-dependent mRNA export from the nucleus to the cytoplasm.
   2305..2405    +  CDS            Rev (fragment): human immunodeficiency virus 1 (HIV-1) Rev protein; rev; enhances nuclear export of unspliced and incompletely spliced viral mRNAs
   2455..2572    +  misc_feature   cPPT/CTS: central polypurine tract and central termination sequence of HIV-1
   2631..2828    +  promoter       U6 promoter (fragment): RNA polymerase III promoter for mouse U6 snRNA (Das et al., 1988)
   2825..2858    +  protein_bind   loxP: Cre-mediated recombination occurs in the 8-bp core sequence (GCATACAT). Cre recombinase
   2865..2943    +  promoter       U6 promoter (fragment): RNA polymerase III promoter for mouse U6 snRNA (Das et al., 1988)
   3058..3269    +  promoter       EF-1α core promoter: core promoter for human elongation factor EF-1α
   3282..3550    +  LTR            5' LTR (truncated): truncated 5' long terminal repeat (LTR) from human T-cell leukemia virus (HTLV) type 1
   3594..4301    +  CDS            mCherry: mCherry is a basic (constitutively fluorescent) red fluorescent protein published in 2004, derived from Discosoma sp.. It is reported to be a very rapidly-maturing monomer with low acid sensitivity.
   4365..4959    +  CDS            PuroR (fragment): puromycin N-acetyltransferase; pac from Streptomyces; confers resistance to puromycin
   4981..5014    +  protein_bind   loxP: Cre-mediated recombination occurs in the 8-bp core sequence (GCATACAT). Cre recombinase
   5047..5070    +  misc_feature   MCS (fragment): pBluescript multiple cloning site
   5070..5658    +  misc_feature   WPRE: woodchuck hepatitis virus posttranscriptional regulatory element
   5659..5678    +  misc_feature   MCS (fragment): pBluescript multiple cloning site
   5680..6180    +  CDS            nef (fragment): NEF_HV1LA - Experimental evidence at protein level: Swiss-Prot protein existence level 1. Extracellular Nef protein targets CD4(+) T-lymphocytes for apoptosis by interacting with CXCR4 surface receptors. From Human immunodeficiency virus type 1 group M subtype B (isolate Lai) (HIV-1).
   6187..6367    +  LTR            5' LTR (truncated): truncated 5' long terminal repeat (LTR) from HIV-1
   6429..7017    -  rep_origin     ori: high-copy-number ColE1/pMB1/pBR322/pUC origin of replication
   7188..8048    -  CDS            AmpR: β-lactamase; bla; confers resistance to ampicillin, carbenicillin, and related antibiotics
   8049..8153    -  promoter       AmpR promoter: bla
