[The description below was written by a language model from this plasmid's Addgene catalogue record and pLannotate feature annotations shown in this document.]
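Description:
pSicoR-Ef1a-mCh-Puro-Luci is an HIV-1-based lentiviral shRNA vector built on the pSicoR-Ef1a-mCh-Puro backbone and carrying a hairpin directed against luciferase. The depositor notes that it can serve as an shRNA control. It is propagated in bacteria as a high-copy plasmid through a ColE1/pUC-type origin with ampicillin resistance (AmpR), and transduced mammalian cells are selected with puromycin. The viral portion begins with a CMV enhancer/promoter fused to a truncated 5' LTR, which drives genomic RNA production in packaging cells. It continues with the Ψ packaging signal, a gag fragment, the RRE for Rev-dependent nuclear export, and the cPPT/CTS. A WPRE and a truncated 3' LTR close the transfer cassette.

The payload has two transcription units. A mouse U6 RNA polymerase III promoter drives the luciferase shRNA, whose coding oligos were cloned between HpaI (destroyed) and XhoI. An EF-1α core promoter, annotated with an adjoining HTLV-1 LTR fragment, drives mCherry joined in frame to a puromycin resistance gene through a T2A sequence. A single transcript therefore yields two separate polypeptides by ribosomal skipping, giving both red fluorescence and drug selection. According to the depositor, this backbone was derived from pSicoR-mCherry by replacing its CMV promoter with EF-1α and adding the T2A-puromycin cassette.

One loxP site interrupts the annotated U6 promoter and a second lies after the puromycin gene. Cre recombination would thus excise the distal part of the U6 promoter, the hairpin and the reporter/selection cassette, switching off knockdown. The recorded sequence length equals the stated backbone size without insert, and the feature table does not annotate the hairpin itself.
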