Addgene plasmid #31850: pSicoR-Ef1a-mCh-Puro-Luci
Depositing lab: Bruce Conklin. Depositing organization: J. David Gladstone Institutes. Publication: Alternative splicing regulates mouse embryonic stem cell pluripotency and differentiation. Salomonis N, Schlieve CR, Pereira L, Wahlquist C, Colas A, Zambon AC, Vranizan K, Spindler MJ, Pico AR, Cline MS, Clark TA, Williams A, Blume JE, Samal E, Mercola M, Merrill BJ, Conklin BR. Proc Natl Acad Sci U S A. 2010 Jun 8;107(23):10514-9. Epub 2010 May 24. 10.1073/pnas.0912260107 PubMed 20498046.
Backbone
  Vector backbone: pSicoR-Ef1a-mCH-Puro
  Backbone manufacturer: Addgene plasmid #31845
  Backbone size w/o insert (bp): 8181
  Vector type: Mammalian Expression, Lentiviral, RNAi, Cre/Lox
  Selectable markers: Puromycin
Growth in bacteria
  Bacterial resistance: Ampicillin, 100 μg/mL
  Growth temperature: 37°C
  Growth strain: Stbl3
  Copy number: High Copy
Gene/Insert
  Gene/Insert name: Luciferase RNAi
  gRNA/shRNA sequence: CTTACGCTGAGTACTTCGA
  Promoter: U6 for shRNA; Ef1alpha for mCherry-puromycin
  Cloning method: Restriction Enzyme; 5′ cloning site HpaI (destroyed during cloning); 3′ cloning site XhoI (not destroyed)
  Sequencing primers: 5′ U6
Terms and licenses: Academic/Nonprofit Terms; Industry Terms: Not Available to Industry
Depositor comments: This vector can be used as an shRNA control. The pSicoR-Ef1α-mCh-Puro lentiviral construct was created by replacing the CMV promoter of pSicoR-mCherry (Addgene vector 21907) with Ef1α and adding an in-frame T2A-puromycin-resistance gene cassette following mCherry. A single RNA molecule is generated for mCherry-T2A-puromycin and two polypeptides are produced by the T2A ribosomal skip motif. The shRNA coding oligos are cloned into the HpaI and XhoI restriction sites as described for pSicoR.
How to cite: pSicoR-Ef1a-mCh-Puro-Luci was a gift from Bruce Conklin (Addgene plasmid # 31850 ; http://n2t.net/addgene:31850 ; RRID:Addgene_31850)
