>Addgene plasmid #31850 | pSicoR-Ef1a-mCh-Puro-Luci | addgene partial sequence | sequence record 37001 | U6 5'-cagtgcaggggaaagaatagtagac-3'
GCNGNATCAACTAAAGAATTACAAAAACAAATTACAAAAATTCAAAATTTTCGGGTTTATTACAGGGACA
GCAGAGATCCAGTTTGGTTAGTACCGGGCCCGCTCTAGAGATCCGACGCGCCATCTCTAGGCCCGCGCCG
GCCCCCTCGCACAGACTTGTGGGAGAAGCTCGGCTACTCCCCTGCCCCGGTTAATTTGCATATAATATTT
CCTAGTAACTATAGAGGCTTAATGTGCGATAAAAGACAGATAATCTGTTCTTTTTAATACTAGCTACATT
TTACATGATAGGCTTGGATTTCTATAACTTCGTATAGCATACATTATACGAAGTTATACATGTCACAAAA
GGAAACTCACCCTAACTGTAAAGTAATTGTGTGTTTTGAGACTATAAATATCCCTTGGAGAAAAGCCTTG
TTTCTTACGCTGAGTACTTCGATTCAAGAGATCGAAGTACTCAGCGTAAGTTTTTTCTCGAGTACTAGGA
TCCATTAGGCGGCCGCGGATCTGCGATCGCTCCGGTGCCCGTCAGTGGGCAGAGCGCACATCGCCCACAG
TCCCCGAGAAGTTGGGGGGAGGGGTCGGCAATTGAACCGGTGCCTAGAGAAGGTGGCGCGGGGTAAACTG
GGAAAGTGATGTCGTGTACTGGCTCCGCCTTTTTCCCGAGGGTGGGGGAGAACCGTATATAAGTGCAGTA
GTCGCCGTGAACGTTCTTTTTCGCAACGGGTTTGCCGCCAGAACACAGCTGAAGCTTCGAGGGGCTCGCA
TCTCTCCTTCACGCGCCCGCCGCCCTACCTGAGGCCGCCATCCACGCCGGTTGAGTCGCGTTCTGCCGCC
TCCCGCCTGTGGTGCCTCCTGAACTGCGTCCGCCGTCTAGGTAAGTTTAAAGCTCAGGTCGAGACCGGG
